Addgene plasmid #43366: II-GCAT
Depositing lab: Chad Cowan & Kiran Musunuru. Depositing organization: Harvard University. Publication: A TALEN Genome-Editing System for Generating Human Stem Cell-Based Disease Models. Ding Q, Lee YK, Schaefer EA, Peters DT, Veres A, Kim K, Kuperwasser N, Motola DL, Meissner TB, Hendriks WT, Trevisan M, Gupta RM, Moisan A, Banks E, Friesen M, Schinzel RT, Xia F, Tang A, Xia Y, Figueroa E, Wann A, Ahfeldt T, Daheron L, Zhang F, Rubin LL, Peng LF, Chung RT, Musunuru K, Cowan CA. Cell Stem Cell. 2012 Dec 12. pii: S1934-5909(12)00645-5. doi: 10.1016/j.stem.2012.11.011. PubMed 23246482.
Backbone
  Vector backbone: pCRII-TOPO
  Backbone manufacturer: Invitrogen
  Backbone size w/o insert (bp): 3973
  Vector type: Bacterial Cloning
Growth in bacteria
  Bacterial resistance: Ampicillin and Kanamycin, 100 & 50 μg/mL
  Growth temperature: 37°C
  Growth strain: Top10
  Copy number: High Copy
Gene/Insert
  Gene/Insert name: II-GCAT
  Species: Synthetic
  Insert size (bp): 426
  Cloning method: TOPO Cloning
  Sequencing primers: 5′ T7; 3′ M13-rev
Terms and licenses: Academic/Nonprofit Terms; Industry Terms: Not Available to Industry
How to cite: II-GCAT was a gift from Chad Cowan & Kiran Musunuru (Addgene plasmid # 43366 ; http://n2t.net/addgene:43366 ; RRID:Addgene_43366)
