[The description below was written by a language model from this plasmid's Addgene catalogue record.]
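Description:
II-GCAT is a bacterial cloning plasmid built on the commercial pCRII-TOPO backbone (about 4 kb without insert), carrying a 426 bp synthetic insert introduced by TOPO cloning. It is a high-copy plasmid maintained in E. coli, and the record lists dual selection with ampicillin and kanamycin, consistent with the two resistance markers carried by this backbone. The insert sits in the TOPO cloning site, flanked by T7 and M13-reverse priming sites used for sequence verification. No feature table is supplied, so the exact positions and orientation of the backbone elements and insert cannot be confirmed here.

The record does not describe the insert beyond its name, synthetic origin and size. It is associated with a TALEN genome-editing system developed for generating human stem cell-based disease models. In that context the name suggests, though the record does not say so, that the plasmid is a component of a TALE repeat assembly library: "GCAT" would denote the four target nucleotides recognised by a preassembled block of four repeat modules, and "II" the position of that block in the final array. The 426 bp size is broadly compatible with about four TALE repeats of roughly 100 bp each plus flanking sequence.

There is no indication of a eukaryotic promoter, reporter or expression cassette, so the plasmid appears to be a storage and source vector for a DNA module rather than an expression construct. Its probable use is as a building block that is excised or amplified and combined with other library modules to make a full-length TALEN targeting a chosen genomic site.
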