>Addgene plasmid #43366 | II-GCAT | depositor partial sequence | sequence record 58631 | II-GCAT sequence 426 bps
CGTCTCGCTTAACCCCAGAGCAGGTCGTGGCAATCGCGAGCAATAACGGCGGAAAACAGGCTTTGGAAAC
GGTGCAGAGGCTCCTTCCAGTGCTGTGCCAAGCGCACGGACTCACCCCAGAGCAGGTCGTGGCGATCGCA
AGCCACGACGGAGGAAAGCAAGCCTTGGAAACAGTACAGAGGCTGTTGCCTGTGCTGTGCCAAGCGCACG
GCCTCACCCCAGAGCAGGTCGTGGCAATCGCCTCCAACATTGGCGGGAAACAGGCACTCGAGACTGTCCA
GCGCCTGCTTCCCGTGCTGTGCCAAGCGCACGGATTAACCCCAGAGCAGGTCGTGGCCATTGCCTCGAAT
GGAGGGGGCAAACAGGCGTTGGAAACCGTACAACGATTGCTGCCGGTGCTGTGCCAAGCGCACGGGCTCA
GAGACG
