>Addgene plasmid #43366 | II-GCAT | addgene partial sequence | sequence record 61898 | M13-F20 5'-TGTAAAACGACGGCCAGT-3'
CTATAGGGCGAATTGGGCCCTCTAGATGCATGCTCGAGCGGCCGCCAGTGTGATGGATATCTGCAGAATT
CGCCCTTAGTATCTTTCCTGTGCCCACGTCTCTGAGCCCGTGCGCTTGGCACAGCACCGGCAGCAATCGT
TGTACGGTTTCCAACGCCTGTTTGCCCCCTCCATTCGAGGCAATGGCCACGACCTGCTCTGGGGTTAATC
CGTGCGCTTGGCACAGCACGGGAAGCAGGCGCTGGACAGTCTCGAGTGCCTGTTTCCCGCCAATGTTGGA
GGCGATTGCCACGACCTGCTCTGGGGTGAGGCCGTGCGCTTGGCACAGCACAGGCAACAGCCTCTGTACT
GTTTCCAAGGCTTGCTTTCCTCCGTCGTGGCTTGCGATCGCCACGACCTGCTCTGGGGTGAGTCCGTGCG
CTTGGCACAGCACTGGAAGGAGCCTCTGCACCGTTTCCAAAGCCTGTTTTCCGCCGTTATTGCTCGCGAT
TGCCACGACCTGCTCTGGGGTTAAGCGAGACGCGCTAGGACGGCATCTATATAAGGGCGAATTCCAGCAC
ACTGGCGGCCGTTACTAGTGGATCCGAGCTCGGTACCAAGCTTGGCGTAATCATGGTCATAGCTGTTTCC
TGTGTGAAATTGTTATCCGCTCACAATTCCACACAACATACGAGCCGGAAGCATAAAGTGTAAAGCCTGG
GGTGCCTAATGAGTGAGCTAACTCACATTAATTGCGTTGCGCTCACTGCCCGCTTTCCAGTCGGGAAACC
TGTCGTGCCAGCTGCATTAATGAATCGGCCAACGCGCGGGGAGAGGCGGTTTGCGTATTGGGCGCTCTTC
CGCTTCCTCGCTCACTGACTCGCTGCGCTCGGTCGTTCGGCTGCGGCGAGCGGTATCAGCTCACTCAAAG
GCGGTAATACGGTTATCCACAGAATCAGGGGATAACGCAGGAAAGAACATGTGAGCAAAAGGCCAGCAAA
AGGCCA
